>Addgene plasmid #35145 | p6652 MSCV-P C-Flag HA 8E7-Kozak | addgene partial sequence | sequence record 44637 | MSCV-rev  5'-CAGCGGGGCTGCTAAAGCGCATGC-3'
TCCCCTACCCGGGTAGAAATTCTAGGCGTAGTCGGGCACGTCGTAGGGGTTATCCTCCAGCGGCCGACTT
GTCATCGNTCGTCCTTGTAGTCCTCGAGTTCGAACCGCGGGCCCTCTAGATCAACCACTTTGTACAAGAA
AGTTGGTGATCCGCCATGTTTGCAGTTACCGCGGCACTCAGGACACAGAAGCTGTAGGTCTCTGAACAGC
AATTCTTGAAAGGTCCTGATACCCGAATCAGTTGCGTTGACAAAAAGACGTAGCTTGACCTGACAGCAGC
TGCAGCCACACGGTGCAACAATTTTGAATACAGTTCTTTCGATGTCTAGCTCCTCCTCCGTTTCCTGTTC
GTTTGGTAATTCCTCTTCACAAAGCAGGTCAACTGGTAACACTTCAGGCTGTATCTCACTTAACTCCAAC
ACAAAATCTTGCACAGTGACCTCTTTACCAATCATGGTGCCAACTTTTTTGTACAAACTTGTTGATAGCT
TAACTAGCCAGCTTGGGTCTCCCTATAGTGAGTCGTATTAGATCTAATTCCGGCGCCTAGAGAAGGAGTG
AGGGCTGGATAAAGGGAGGATCGAGGCGGGGTCGAACGAGGAGGTTCAAGGGGGAGAGACGGGGCGGATG
GAGGAAGAGGAGGCGGAGGCTTAGGGTGTACAAAGGGCTTGACCCAGGGAGGGGGGTCAAAAGCCAAGGC
TTCCCAGGTCACGATGT
