>Addgene plasmid #35145 | p6652 MSCV-P C-Flag HA 8E7-Kozak | addgene partial sequence | sequence record 45401 | MSCV-P-3 5'-CTACATCGTGACCTGGGAAGC-3'
TCGGGTAGCCCTTGTCACCCTAAGCCTCCGCCTCCTCTTCCTCCATCCGCCCCGTCTCTCCCCCTTGAAC
CTCCTCGTTCGACCCCGCCTCGATCCTCCCTTTATCCAGCCCTCACTCCTTCTCTAGGCGCCGGAATTAG
ATCTAATACGACTCACTATAGGGAGACCCAAGCTGGCTAGTTAAGCTATCAACAAGTTTGTACAAAAAAG
TTGGCACCATGATTGGTAAAGAGGTCACTGTGCAAGATTTTGTGTTGGAGTTAAGTGAGATACAGCCTGA
AGTGTTACCAGTTGACCTGCTTTGTGAAGAGGAATTACCAAACGAACAGGAAACGGAGGAGGAGCTAGAC
ATCGAAAGAACTGTATTCAAAATTGTTGCACCGTGTGGCTGCAGCTGCTGTCAGGTCAAGCTACGTCTTT
TTGTCAACGCAACTGATTCGGGTATCAGGACCTTTCAAGAATTGCTGTTCAGAGACCTACAGCTTCTGTG
TCCTGAGTGCCGCGGTAACTGCAAACATGGCGGATCACCAACTTTCTTGTACAAAGTGGTTGATCTAGAG
GGCCCGCGGTTCGAACTCGAGGACTACAAGGACGACGATGACAAGTCGGCCGCTGGAGGATACCCCTACG
ACGTGCCCGACTACGCCTAGAATTCTACCGGGTAGGGGAGGCGCTTTTCCCAAGGCAGTCTGGAGCATGC
GCTTTAGCAGCCCCGCTGGGCACTTGGCGCTACACAAGTGGCCTCTGGCCTCGCACACATTCCACATCCA
CCGGTAGGCGCCAACCGGCTCCGTTCTTTGGTGGCCCCTTCGCGCCACCTTCTACTCCTCCCCTAGTCAG
GAAGTTCCCCCCCGCCCCGCACTCGCGCTGGAGA
