[The description below was written by a language model from this plasmid's Addgene catalogue record.]
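Description:
p6652 MSCV-P C-Flag HA 8E7-Kozak is a retroviral mammalian expression plasmid built on the MSCV-P C-Flag-HA backbone (about 8.7 kb without insert). MSCV denotes a murine stem cell virus-derived vector. In vectors of this type the viral long terminal repeats flank the cargo, so that the intervening region can be packaged into retroviral particles in a suitable packaging cell line and stably integrated into target cells, with the 5′ LTR normally driving transcription of the insert. The record has no feature table and does not explicitly state the promoters, origin of replication or copy number. The plasmid is propagated in E. coli under ampicillin selection, and transduced mammalian cells are selected with puromycin.

The insert is the E7 open reading frame of human papillomavirus type 8, roughly 300 bp, introduced by Gateway recombination cloning. The backbone supplies FLAG and HA epitope tags in tandem at the C terminus, so E7 is expressed as a C-terminally double-tagged fusion. The "Kozak" in the name suggests that a Kozak consensus was placed at the start codon to favour efficient translation initiation, though the record gives no further detail.

The associated work was a systematic survey of interactions between host cell proteins and E7 oncoproteins from diverse papillomavirus types. This fits the construct's design: stable retroviral expression of tagged HPV8 E7, followed by epitope-based detection or affinity purification of E7-containing complexes to identify cellular binding partners.
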