Addgene plasmid #35145: p6652 MSCV-P C-Flag HA 8E7-Kozak
Depositing lab: Peter Howley. Depositing organization: Harvard Medical School. Publication: Systematic identification of interactions between host cell proteins and E7 oncoproteins from diverse human papillomaviruses. White EA, Sowa ME, Tan MJ, Jeudy S, Hayes SD, Santha S, Munger K, Harper JW, Howley PM. Proc Natl Acad Sci U S A. 2012 Jan 9. 10.1073/pnas.1116776109 PubMed 22232672.
Backbone
  Vector backbone: MSCV-P C-Flag-HA
  Backbone size w/o insert (bp): 8700
  Vector type: Mammalian Expression, Retroviral
  Selectable markers: Puromycin
Growth in bacteria
  Bacterial resistance: Ampicillin, 100 μg/mL
  Growth temperature: 37°C
  Growth strain: DH5alpha
  Copy number: Unknown
Gene/Insert
  Gene/Insert name: HPV8 E7
  Species: Human papillomavirus type 8
  Insert size (bp): 300
  Tag / fusion protein: FLAG (C terminal on backbone); HA (C terminal on backbone)
  Cloning method: Gateway Cloning
  Sequencing primers: 5′ 5' CTACATCGTGACCTGGGAAGC 3'; 3′ MSCV-rev
Terms and licenses: Academic/Nonprofit Terms; Industry Terms: Not Available to Industry
How to cite: p6652 MSCV-P C-Flag HA 8E7-Kozak was a gift from Peter Howley (Addgene plasmid # 35145 ; http://n2t.net/addgene:35145 ; RRID:Addgene_35145)
